Addgene plasmid #205246: pB-CMPE-ePPEplus
Purpose: For plant prime editing in wheat plants
Depositing lab: Zong Yuan. Depositing organization: China Agricultural University. Publication: Efficient and versatile multiplex prime editing in hexaploid wheat. Ni P, Zhao Y, Zhou X, Liu Z, Huang Z, Ni Z, Sun Q, Zong Y. Genome Biol. 2023 Jun 29;24(1):156. doi: 10.1186/s13059-023-02990-1. PubMed 37386475.
Backbone
  Vector backbone: pHUE411
  Vector type: Plant Expression, CRISPR
Growth in bacteria
  Bacterial resistance: Kanamycin, 50 μg/mL
  Growth temperature: 37°C
  Growth strain: NEB Stable
  Copy number: High Copy
Gene/Insert
  Gene/Insert name: Csy4-c-myc NLS-bpNLS-nCas9-NC-MLV-vbpNLS-SV40NLS (alt name: Csy4-nCas9-NC-MLV)
  Species: Synthetic; SpCas9 is from Streptococcus pyogenes; MMLV_RT is from the Moloney murine leukemia virus
  Insert size (bp): 6807
  Mutation: Detailed in manuscript
  Cloning method: Gibson Cloning
  Sequencing primers: 5′ M13F; 3′ M13R
Terms and licenses: Academic/Nonprofit Terms; Industry Terms: Not Available to Industry
How to cite: pB-CMPE-ePPEplus was a gift from Zong Yuan (Addgene plasmid # 205246 ; http://n2t.net/addgene:205246 ; RRID:Addgene_205246)
