[The description below was written by a language model from this plasmid's Addgene catalogue record and pLannotate feature annotations shown in this document.]
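Description:
pB-CMPE-ePPEplus is a T-DNA binary vector of about 19.6 kb, built on the pHUE411 backbone for prime editing in wheat. The backbone carries a kanamycin resistance gene and a high-copy ColE1/pUC-type origin (with the pBR322 bom site) for propagation in E. coli. It also has the pVS1 origin with its RepA and StaA genes, the usual arrangement for replication and stable maintenance in Agrobacterium. The long-read sequence also shows an IS5 transposase gene (insH) just outside the left border, between it and the kanamycin marker. This looks like an E. coli insertion sequence rather than a designed part, though the record does not comment on it.

Between the nopaline-type right and left borders, the maize polyubiquitin (Ubi) promoter drives a 6.8 kb synthetic open reading frame terminated by the pea rbcS-E9 terminator. This frame encodes the Csy4 (Cas6f) endoribonuclease followed by a nuclear-localised prime editor: a Streptococcus pyogenes Cas9 nickase joined to a nucleocapsid (NC) element and the Moloney murine leukemia virus reverse transcriptase, flanked by c-myc, bipartite and SV40 nuclear localisation signals. The record refers to the publication for the specific mutations, and it does not say how Csy4 is separated from the editor.

Upstream of the Ubi promoter lie a partial Cas9 guide scaffold (annotated as tracrRNA) and a CaMV poly(A) signal, which appear to belong to a guide RNA cassette whose promoter is not annotated. Csy4 cleaves at its recognition hairpins, which fits the multiplex strategy of the associated publication, where several pegRNAs would be released from one transcript. A CaMV 35S promoter driving bar, with a CaMV poly(A) signal, provides phosphinothricin/glufosinate selection of transformed plants.
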