Features (pLannotate 1.2.2; 28 found; start..end, strand, type, name):
     21..45      -  misc_feature   RB T-DNA repeat: right border repeat from nopaline C58 T-DNA
    111..265     -  CDS            lacZα (fragment): LacZα fragment of β-galactosidase; lacZ fragment
    787..854     +  misc_RNA       tracrRNA (fragment): trans-activating CRISPR RNA for the Streptococcus pyogenes CRISPR/Cas9 system
    934..1108    +  polyA_signal   CaMV poly(A) signal: cauliflower mosaic virus polyadenylation signal
   1115..3107    +  promoter       Ubi promoter: maize polyubiquitin gene promoter
   3123..3683    +  CDS            cas6f: CAS6_PSEAB - Also known as csy4. Experimental evidence at protein level: Swiss-Prot protein existence level 1. CRISPR (clustered regularly interspaced short palindromic repeat) is an adaptive immune system that provides protection against mobile genetic elements (viruses, transposable elements and conjugative plasmids). CRISPR clusters contain sequences complementary to antecedent mobile elements and target invading nucleic acids. CRISPR clusters are transcribed and processed into CRISPR RNA (crRNA). Processes pre-crRNA into individual crRNA units. Absolutely required for crRNA production or s
   3840..7940    +  CDS            cas9: CAS9_STRP1 - Also known as csn1 From Streptococcus pyogenes serotype M1.
   8001..9833    +  CDS            gag-pol (fragment): POL_MLVMS - Experimental evidence at protein level: Swiss-Prot protein existence level 1. [Integrase]: Catalyzes viral DNA integration into the host chromosome, by performing a series of DNA cutting and joining reactions. This enzyme activity takes place after virion entry into a cell and reverse transcription of the RNA genome in dsDNA. The first step in the integration process is 3' processing. This step requires a complex comprising the viral genome, matrix protein and integrase. This complex is called the pre-integration complex (PIC). The integrase protein removes 2 nucleotides from each
   9946..10578   +  terminator     E9 terminator: terminator and polyadenylation signal from the pea rbcS-E9 gene
  10615..10637   -  protein_bind   lac operator (fragment): The lac repressor binds to the lac operator to inhibit transcription in E. coli. This inhibition can be relieved by adding lactose or isopropyl-β-D-thiogalactopyranoside (IPTG). lac repressor encoded by lacI
  10641..10671   -  promoter       lac promoter: promoter for the E. coli lac operon
  10686..10707   -  protein_bind   CAP binding site: CAP binding activates transcription in the presence of cAMP. E. coli catabolite activator protein
  10720..10808   -  CDS            lacI (fragment): lac repressor; lacI; The lac repressor binds to the lac operator to inhibit transcription in E. coli. This inhibition can be relieved by adding lactose or isopropyl-β-D-thiogalactopyranoside (IPTG).
  10898..11243   +  promoter       CaMV 35S promoter: strong constitutive promoter from cauliflower mosaic virus
  11195..11241   +  promoter       minimal CaMV 35S promoter: minimal 35S promoter from cauliflower mosaic virus
  11294..11842   +  CDS            bar: PAT_STRHY - Experimental evidence at protein level: Swiss-Prot protein existence level 1. Inactivates phosphinothricin (PPT) by transfer of an acetyl group from acetyl CoA. Can also acetylate demethylphosphinothricin but not PTT or glutamate. This enzyme is an effector of phosphinothricin tripeptide (PTT or bialaphos) resistance. From Streptomyces hygroscopicus. Introduced by genetic manipulation and expressed in glufosinate-tolerant maize by Dekalb Genetics.
  11852..12026   +  polyA_signal   CaMV poly(A) signal: cauliflower mosaic virus polyadenylation signal
  12104..12128   -  misc_feature   LB T-DNA repeat: left border repeat from nopaline C58 T-DNA
  12653..13630   -  CDS            insH10 (sequence withheld): INH10_ECOLI - Protein inferred from homology: Swiss-Prot protein existence level 3. Involved in the transposition of the insertion sequence IS5. From Escherichia coli (strain K12).
  13629..13700   +  CDS            yghO (fragment) (sequence partly withheld): YGHO_ECOLI - Experimental evidence at transcript level: Swiss-Prot protein existence level 2. From Escherichia coli (strain K12).
  13752..14546   +  CDS            KanR: aminoglycoside phosphotransferase; aphA-3; confers resistance to kanamycin
  14633..15221   +  rep_origin     ori: high-copy-number ColE1/pMB1/pBR322/pUC origin of replication
  15407..15547   -  misc_feature   bom: basis of mobility region from pBR322
  15649..15688   -  CDS            rop (fragment): Rop protein, which maintains plasmids at low copy number; rop
  15891..16085   -  rep_origin     pVS1 oriV: origin of replication for the Pseudomonas plasmid pVS1 (Heeb et al., 2000)
  16151..17224   -  CDS            pVS1 RepA: replication protein from the Pseudomonas plasmid pVS1 (Heeb et al., 2000)
  17653..18282   -  CDS            pVS1 StaA: stability protein from the Pseudomonas plasmid pVS1 (Heeb et al., 2000)
  18842..19243   -  CDS            Y4CG_SINFN (fragment): Protein inferred from homology: Swiss-Prot protein existence level 3. From Sinorhizobium fredii (strain NBRC 101917 / NGR234).
>Addgene plasmid #205246 | pB-CMPE-ePPEplus | addgene full sequence | sequence record 468500 | Addgene Long Read Sequencing Result
TAAACGCTCTTTTCTCTTAGGTTTACCCGCCAATATATCCTGTCAAACACTGATAGTTTAAACTGAAGGC
GGGAAACGACAATCTGATCCAAGCTCAAGCTGCTCTAGCATTCGCCATTCAGGCTGCGCAACTGTTGGGA
AGGGCGATCGGTGCGGGCCTCTTCGCTATTACGCCAGCTGGCGAAAGGGGGATGTGCTGCAAGGCGATTA
AGTTGGGTAACGCCAGGGTTTTCCCAGTCACGACGTTGTAAAACGACGGCCAGTGCCTGGCAGACATACT
GTCCCACAAATGAAGATGGAATCTGTAAAAGAAAACGCGTGAAATAATGCGTCTGACAAAGGTTAGGTCG
GCTGCCTTTAATCAATACCAAAGTGGTCCCTACCACGATGGAAAAACTGTGCAGTCGGTTTGGCTTTTTC
TGACGAACAAATAAGATTCGTGGCCGACAGGTGGGGGTCCACCATGTGAAGGCATCTTCAGACTCCAATA
ATGGAGCAATGACGTAAGGGCTTACGAAATAAGTAAGGGTAGTTTGGGAAATGTCCACTCACCCGTCAGT
CTATAAATACTTAGCCCCTCCCTCATTGTTAAGGGAGCAAAATCTCAGAGAGATAGTCCTAGAGAGAGAA
AGAGAGCAAGTAGCCTAGAAGTAGTCAAGGCGGCGAAGTATTCAGGCACGTGGCCAGGAAGAAGAAAAGC
CAAGACGACGAAAACAGGTAAGAGCTAAGCTTGTTCACTGCCGTATAGGCAGCGAGACCAAGGTCTCAGT
TTAAGAGCTATGCTGGAAACAGCATAGCAAGTTTAAATAAGGCTAGTCCGTTATCAACTTGAAAAAGTGG
CACCGAGTCGGTGCGGAGACCAAGGTCTCCCGCGGTTCTATCTAGTTACGCGTTAAACCAACTAGAAGTT
CACTGCCGTATAGGCAGGGATCCTTTCTCCATAATAATGTGTGAGTAGTTCCCAGATAAGGGAATTAGGG
TTCCTATAGGGTTTCGCTCATGTGTTGAGCATATAAGAAACCCTTAGTATGTATTTGTATTTGTAAAATA
CTTCTATCAATAAAATTTCTAATTCCTAAAACCAAAATCCAGTACTAAAATCCAGATCAAGCTTCTGCAG
TGCAGCGTGACCCGGTCGTGCCCCTCTCTAGAGATAATGAGCATTGCATGTCTAAGTTATAAAAAATTAC
CACATATTTTTTTTGTCACACTTGTTTGAAGTGCAGTTTATCTATCTTTATACATATATTTAAACTTTAC
TCTACGAATAATATAATCTATAGTACTACAATAATATCAGTGTTTTAGAGAATCATATAAATGAACAGTT
AGACATGGTCTAAAGGACAATTGAGTATTTTGACAACAGGACTCTACAGTTTTATCTTTTTAGTGTGCAT
GTGTTCTCCTTTTTTTTTGCAAATAGCTTCACCTATATAATACTTCATCCATTTTATTAGTACATCCATT
TAGGGTTTAGGGTTAATGGTTTTTATAGACTAATTTTTTTAGTACATCTATTTTATTCTATTTTAGCCTC
TAAATTAAGAAAACTAAAACTCTATTTTAGTTTTTTTATTTAATAATTTAGATATAAAATAGAATAAAAT
AAAGTGACTAAAAATTAAACAAATACCCTTTAAGAAATTAAAAAAACTAAGGAAACATTTTTCTTGTTTC
GAGTAGATAATGCCAGCCTGTTAAACGCCGTCGACGAGTCTAACGGACACCAACCAGCGAACCAGCAGCG
TCGCGTCGGGCCAAGCGAAGCAGACGGCACGGCATCTCTGTCGCTGCCTCTGGACCCCTCTCGAGAGTTC
CGCTCCACCGTTGGACTTGCTCCGCTGTCGGCATCCAGAAATTGCGTGGCGGAGCGGCAGACGTGAGCCG
GCACGGCAGGCGGCCTCCTCCTCCTCTCACGGCACCGGCAGCTACGGGGGATTCCTTTCCCACCGCTCCT
TCGCTTTCCCTTCCTCGCCCGCCGTAATAAATAGACACCCCCTCCACACCCTCTTTCCCCAACCTCGTGT
TGTTCGGAGCGCACACACACACAACCAGATCTCCCCCAAATCCACCCGTCGGCACCTCCGCTTCAAGGTA
CGCCGCTCGTCCTCCCCCCCCCCCCCTCTCTACCTTCTCTAGATCGGCGTTCCGGTCCATGGTTAGGGCC
CGGTAGTTCTACTTCTGTTCATGTTTGTGTTAGATCCGTGTTTGTGTTAGATCCGTGCTGCTAGCGTTCG
TACACGGATGCGACCTGTACGTCAGACACGTTCTGATTGCTAACTTGCCAGTGTTTCTCTTTGGGGAATC
CTGGGATGGCTCTAGCCGTTCCGCAGACGGGATCGATTTCATGATTTTTTTTGTTTCGTTGCATAGGGTT
TGGTTTGCCCTTTTCCTTTATTTCAATATATGCCGTGCACTTGTTTGTCGGGTCATCTTTTCATGCTTTT
TTTTGTCTTGGTTGTGATGATGTGGTCTGGTTGGGCGGTCGTTCTAGATCGGAGTAGAATTCTGTTTCAA
ACTACCTGGTGGATTTATTAATTTTGGATCTGTATGTGTGTGCCATACATATTCATAGTTACGAATTGAA
GATGATGGATGGAAATATCGATCTAGGATAGGTATACATGTTGATGCGGGTTTTACTGATGCATATACAG
AGATGCTTTTTGTTCGCTTGGTTGTGATGATGTGGTGTGGTTGGGCGGTCGTTCATTCGTTCTAGATCGG
AGTAGAATACTGTTTCAAACTACCTGGTGTATTTATTAATTTTGGAACTGTATGTGTGTGTCATACATCT
TCATAGTTACGAGTTTAAGATGGATGGAAATATCGATCTAGGATAGGTATACATGTTGATGTGGGTTTTA
CTGATGCATATACATGATGGCATATGCAGCATCTATTCATATGCTCTAACCTTGAGTACCTATCTATTAT
AATAAACAAGTATGTTTTATAATTATTTTGATCTTGATATACTTGGATGATGGCATATGCAGCAGCTATA
TGTGGATTTTTTTAGCCCTGCCTTCATACGCTATTTATTTGCTTGGTACTGTTTCTTTTGTCGATGCTCA
CCCTGTTGTTTGGTGTTACTTCTGCAGCCCTAGGCTTAAGTCATGGACCACTACCTCGACATCAGGCTCA
GGCCAGACCCAGAGTTCCCACCAGCCCAGCTCATGTCCGTCCTCTTCGGCAAGCTCCACCAGGCCCTCGT
GGCCCAGGGCGGCGACAGGATCGGCGTGTCCTTCCCAGACCTCGACGAGTCCAGGTCCAGGCTCGGCGAG
AGGCTCCGCATCCACGCCTCCGCCGACGACCTCAGGGCCCTCCTCGCCAGGCCGTGGCTGGAGGGCCTCA
GGGACCACCTCCAGTTCGGCGAGCCAGCCGTGGTGCCACACCCAACCCCATACAGGCAAGTGTCCAGGGT
GCAAGCCAAGTCCAACCCAGAGAGGCTCAGGAGGAGGCTCATGAGGAGGCACGACCTCTCCGAGGAAGAG
GCCAGGAAGCGCATCCCAGACACCGTGGCCAGGGCCCTCGACCTCCCATTCGTGACCCTCAGGTCCCAGT
CCACCGGCCAGCACTTCCGCCTCTTCATCAGGCACGGCCCACTCCAGGTGACCGCCGAGGAGGGCGGCTT
TACCTGCTACGGCCTCTCCAAGGGCGGCTTCGTGCCGTGGTTCGGCTCCGGCGCCACCAACTTCTCCCTC
CTCAAGCAAGCCGGCGACGTGGAGGAGAACCCAGGCCCAATGCCAGCCGCCAAGCGCGTCAAGCTGGACG
GCGGAAAGCGCACCGCCGACGGATCCGAGTTCGAGAGCCCTAAGAAAAAGAGAAAAGTGGACAAGAAGTA
CTCGATCGGCCTCGATATTGGGACTAACTCTGTTGGCTGGGCCGTGATCACCGACGAGTACAAGGTGCCC
TCAAAGAAGTTCAAGGTCCTGGGCAACACCGATCGGCATTCCATCAAGAAGAATCTCATTGGCGCTCTCC
TGTTCGACAGCGGCGAGACGGCTGAGGCTACGCGGCTCAAGCGCACCGCCCGCAGGCGGTACACGCGCAG
GAAGAATCGCATCTGCTACCTGCAGGAGATTTTCTCCAACGAGATGGCGAAGGTTGACGATTCTTTCTTC
CACAGGCTGGAGGAGTCATTCCTCGTGGAGGAGGATAAGAAGCACGAGCGGCATCCAATCTTCGGCAACA
TTGTCGACGAGGTTGCCTACCACGAGAAGTACCCTACGATCTACCATCTGCGGAAGAAGCTCGTGGACTC
CACAGATAAGGCGGACCTCCGCCTGATCTACCTCGCTCTGGCCCACATGATTAAGTTCAGGGGCCATTTC
CTGATCGAGGGGGATCTCAACCCGGACAATAGCGATGTTGACAAGCTGTTCATCCAGCTCGTGCAGACGT
ACAACCAGCTCTTCGAGGAGAACCCCATTAATGCGTCAGGCGTCGACGCGAAGGCTATCCTGTCCGCTAG
GCTCTCGAAGTCTCGGAAGCTCGAGAACCTGATCGCCCAGCTGCCGGGCGAGAAGAAGAACGGCCTGTTC
GGGAATCTCATTGCGCTCAGCCTGGGGCTCACGCCCAACTTCAAGTCGAATTTCGATCTCGCTGAGGACG
CCAAGCTGCAGCTCTCCAAGGACACATACGACGATGACCTGGATAACCTCCTGGCCCAGATCGGCGATCA
GTACGCGGACCTGTTCCTCGCTGCCAAGAATCTGTCGGACGCCATCCTCCTGTCTGATATTCTCAGGGTG
AACACCGAGATTACGAAGGCTCCGCTCTCAGCCTCCATGATCAAGCGCTACGACGAGCACCATCAGGATC
TGACCCTCCTGAAGGCGCTGGTCAGGCAGCAGCTCCCCGAGAAGTACAAGGAGATCTTCTTCGATCAGTC
GAAGAACGGCTACGCTGGGTACATTGACGGCGGGGCCTCTCAGGAGGAGTTCTACAAGTTCATCAAGCCG
ATTCTGGAGAAGATGGACGGCACGGAGGAGCTGCTGGTGAAGCTCAAGCGCGAGGACCTCCTGAGGAAGC
AGCGGACATTCGATAACGGCAGCATCCCACACCAGATTCATCTCGGGGAGCTGCACGCTATCCTGAGGAG
GCAGGAGGACTTCTACCCTTTCCTCAAGGATAACCGCGAGAAGATCGAGAAGATTCTGACTTTCAGGATC
CCGTACTACGTCGGCCCACTCGCTAGGGGCAACTCCCGCTTCGCTTGGATGACCCGCAAGTCAGAGGAGA
CGATCACGCCGTGGAACTTCGAGGAGGTGGTCGACAAGGGCGCTAGCGCTCAGTCGTTCATCGAGAGGAT
GACGAATTTCGACAAGAACCTGCCAAATGAGAAGGTGCTCCCTAAGCACTCGCTCCTGTACGAGTACTTC
ACAGTCTACAACGAGCTGACTAAGGTGAAGTATGTGACCGAGGGCATGAGGAAGCCGGCTTTCCTGTCTG
GGGAGCAGAAGAAGGCCATCGTGGACCTCCTGTTCAAGACCAACCGGAAGGTCACGGTTAAGCAGCTCAA
GGAGGACTACTTCAAGAAGATTGAGTGCTTCGATTCGGTCGAGATCTCTGGCGTTGAGGACCGCTTCAAC
GCCTCCCTGGGGACCTACCACGATCTCCTGAAGATCATTAAGGATAAGGACTTCCTGGACAACGAGGAGA
ATGAGGATATCCTCGAGGACATTGTGCTGACACTCACTCTGTTCGAGGACCGGGAGATGATCGAGGAGCG
CCTGAAGACTTACGCCCATCTCTTCGATGACAAGGTCATGAAGCAGCTCAAGAGGAGGAGGTACACCGGC
TGGGGGAGGCTGAGCAGGAAGCTCATCAACGGCATTCGGGACAAGCAGTCCGGGAAGACGATCCTCGACT
TCCTGAAGAGCGATGGCTTCGCGAACCGCAATTTCATGCAGCTGATTCACGATGACAGCCTCACATTCAA
GGAGGATATCCAGAAGGCTCAGGTGAGCGGCCAGGGGGACTCGCTGCACGAGCATATCGCGAACCTCGCT
GGCTCGCCAGCTATCAAGAAGGGGATTCTGCAGACCGTGAAGGTTGTGGACGAGCTGGTGAAGGTCATGG
GCAGGCACAAGCCTGAGAACATCGTCATTGAGATGGCCCGGGAGAATCAGACCACGCAGAAGGGCCAGAA
GAACTCACGCGAGAGGATGAAGAGGATCGAGGAGGGCATTAAGGAGCTGGGGTCCCAGATCCTCAAGGAG
CACCCGGTGGAGAACACGCAGCTGCAGAATGAGAAGCTCTACCTGTACTACCTCCAGAATGGCCGCGATA
TGTATGTGGACCAGGAGCTGGATATTAACAGGCTCAGCGATTACGACGTCGATGCCATCGTTCCACAGTC
ATTCCTGAAGGATGACTCCATTGACAACAAGGTCCTCACCAGGTCGGACAAGAACCGGGGCAAGTCTGAT
AATGTTCCTTCAGAGGAGGTCGTTAAGAAGATGAAGAACTACTGGCGCCAGCTCCTGAATGCCAAGCTGA
TCACGCAGCGGAAGTTCGATAACCTCACAAAGGCTGAGAGGGGCGGGCTCTCTGAGCTGGACAAGGCGGG
CTTCATCAAGAGGCAGCTGGTCGAGACACGGCAGATCACTAAGCACGTTGCGCAGATTCTCGACTCACGG
ATGAACACTAAGTACGATGAGAATGACAAGCTGATCCGCGAGGTGAAGGTCATCACCCTGAAGTCAAAGC
TCGTCTCCGACTTCAGGAAGGATTTCCAGTTCTACAAGGTTCGGGAGATCAACAATTACCACCATGCCCA
TGACGCGTACCTGAACGCGGTGGTCGGCACAGCTCTGATCAAGAAGTACCCAAAGCTCGAGAGCGAGTTC
GTGTACGGGGACTACAAGGTTTACGATGTGAGGAAGATGATCGCCAAGTCGGAGCAGGAGATTGGCAAGG
CTACCGCCAAGTACTTCTTCTACTCTAACATTATGAATTTCTTCAAGACAGAGATCACTCTGGCCAATGG
CGAGATCCGGAAGCGCCCCCTCATCGAGACGAACGGCGAGACGGGGGAGATCGTGTGGGACAAGGGCAGG
GATTTCGCGACCGTCAGGAAGGTTCTCTCCATGCCACAAGTGAATATCGTCAAGAAGACAGAGGTCCAGA
CTGGCGGGTTCTCTAAGGAGTCAATTCTGCCTAAGCGGAACAGCGACAAGCTCATCGCCCGCAAGAAGGA
CTGGGATCCGAAGAAGTACGGCGGGTTCGACAGCCCCACTGTGGCCTACTCGGTCCTGGTTGTGGCGAAG
GTTGAGAAGGGCAAGTCCAAGAAGCTCAAGAGCGTGAAGGAGCTGCTGGGGATCACGATTATGGAGCGCT
CCAGCTTCGAGAAGAACCCGATCGATTTCCTGGAGGCGAAGGGCTACAAGGAGGTGAAGAAGGACCTGAT
CATTAAGCTCCCCAAGTACTCACTCTTCGAGCTGGAGAACGGCAGGAAGCGGATGCTGGCTTCCGCTGGC
GAGCTGCAGAAGGGGAACGAGCTGGCTCTGCCGTCCAAGTATGTGAACTTCCTCTACCTGGCCTCCCACT
ACGAGAAGCTCAAGGGCAGCCCCGAGGACAACGAGCAGAAGCAGCTGTTCGTCGAGCAGCACAAGCATTA
CCTCGACGAGATCATTGAGCAGATTTCCGAGTTCTCCAAGCGCGTGATCCTGGCCGACGCGAATCTGGAT
AAGGTCCTCTCCGCGTACAACAAGCACCGCGACAAGCCAATCAGGGAGCAGGCTGAGAATATCATTCATC
TCTTCACCCTGACGAACCTCGGCGCCCCTGCTGCTTTCAAGTACTTCGACACAACTATCGATCGCAAGAG
GTACACAAGCACTAAGGAGGTCCTGGACGCGACCCTCATCCACCAGTCGATTACCGGCCTCTACGAGACG
CGCATCGACCTGTCTCAGCTCGGGGGCGACGAATTCTCCGGGAGCGAGACGCCAGGCACCTCCGAGTCGG
CCACCCCAGAATCTGCCACAGTGGTGTCCGGCCAAAAGCAGGACCGCCAGGGCGGAGAACGCAGAAGGTC
CCAGCTCGATAGGGATCAGTGTGCCTACTGCAAGGAGAAGGGCCACTGGGCCAAAGACTGCCCGAAAAAG
CCGCGCGGCCCACGCGGCCCAAGGCCACAAACATCCCTCCTTCCAAAGAAGAAGCGGAAGGTGGAGCTCA
GCGGAGGATCTTCCGGAGGATCTAGCGGCTCCGAGACACCAGGAACATCCGAAAGCGCTACACCAGAATC
TAGCGGAGGCTCTTCCGGAGGATCTAGGCCTACCCTCAACATCGAGGATGAGTATCGCCTCCACGAAACC
TCCAAAGAACCGGACGTGTCCCTCGGCAGCACATGGCTCAGCGACTTCCCACAAGCGTGGGCCGAAACCG
GCGGCATGGGCCTCGCCGTCCGCCAAGCCCCACTCATTATCCCGCTGAAGGCGACCTCCACACCGGTGTC
CATCAAGCAGTACCCGATGAGCCAAGAGGCGAGGCTCGGGATTAAGCCGCACATTCAGCGCCTCCTCGAT
CAAGGCATTCTCGTGCCGTGCCAATCCCCGTGGAATACACCACTCCTCCCGGTCAAAAAGCCGGGCACCA
ACGACTATCGCCCGGTCCAAGATCTCCGCGAGGTCAACAAGCGCGTGGAAGACATCCACCCGACCGTCCC
GAACCCGTATAATCTGCTCTCCGGGCTCCCACCATCCCACCAGTGGTATACAGTGCTGGACCTCAAAGAC
GCCTTCTTCTGTCTCCGCCTCCACCCAACAAGCCAGCCGCTCTTCGCCTTCGAGTGGCGCGACCCGGAGA
TGGGCATCTCCGGCCAACTGACATGGACACGCCTCCCGCAAGGCTTCAAGAACAGCCCGACACTCTTCAA
CGAGGCGCTCCATAGGGACCTCGCGGATTTTCGCATCCAGCATCCGGACCTCATCCTCCTCCAGTATGCC
GATGATCTCCTCCTCGCCGCGACCTCCGAGCTGGATTGTCAACAAGGCACACGCGCGCTCCTCCAAACAC
TCGGGAACCTCGGCTATCGCGCGTCCGCGAAAAAGGCCCAAATCTGCCAGAAGCAAGTGAAGTACCTCGG
GTATCTGCTCAAGGAAGGCCAACGCTGGCTCACCGAAGCGCGCAAAGAAACAGTGATGGGGCAACCGACA
CCGAAAACACCACGCCAGCTGCGCGAGTTTCTCGGCAAAGCCGGCTTCTGTCGCCTCTTCATCCCGGGCT
TTGCCGAGATGGCCGCGCCACTCTACCCACTCACCAAGCCGGGCACACTGTTTAACTGGGGGCCGGATCA
GCAGAAAGCCTACCAAGAGATCAAACAAGCGCTCCTCACCGCCCCAGCGCTCGGGCTCCCAGATCTCACA
AAGCCGTTCGAGCTGTTCGTCGATGAGAAGCAAGGCTACGCGAAGGGCGTGCTCACACAGAAGCTCGGCC
CGTGGAGGAGGCCAGTGGCCTATCTCTCCAAAAAACTCGATCCAGTGGCCGCCGGCTGGCCACCGTGTCT
GCGCATGGTCGCCGCGATTGCCGTGCTCACAAAGGATGCCGGCAAACTCACAATGGGCCAGCCGCTGGTG
ATCCTCGCGCCACATGCCGTGGAAGCCCTCGTCAAACAGCCGCCGGATAGGTGGCTCTCCAATGCGCGCA
TGACCCATTACCAAGCGCTCCTCCTCGACACCGATCGCGTCCAGTTCGGCCCAGTGGTCGCCCTCAATCC
GGCGACACTGCTGCCACTCCCAGAGGAGGGCCTCCAACACAACTGTCTGGATATTCTCGCGGAAGCGCAT
GGCACAAGGCCAGACCTCACAGATCAACCGCTCAGCGGCGGCAGCAAAAGGACCGCCGATTCCCAACATT
CCACCCCACCAAAAACCAAGAGGAAGGTGGGCTCTGGCCCAAAGAAGAAGAGGAAGGTCTGAACTAGTAG
CTCAGAGCTTTCGTTCGTATCATCGGTTTCGACAACGTTCGTCAAGTTCAATGCATCAGTTTCATTGCGC
ACACACCAGAATCCTACTGAGTTTGAGTATTATGGCATTGGGAAAACTGTTTTTCTTGTACCATTTGTTG
TGCTTGTAATTTACTGTGTTTTTTATTCGGTTTTCGCTATCGAACTGTGAAATGGAAATGGATGGAGAAG
AGTTAATGAATGATATGGTCCTTTTGTTCATTCTCAAATTAATATTATTTGTTTTTTCTCTTATTTGTTG
TGTGTTGAATTTGAAATTATAAGAGATATGCAAACATTTTGTTTTGAGTAAAAATGTGTCAAATCGTGGC
CTCTAATGACCGAAGTTAATATGAGGAGTAAAACACTTGTAGTTGTACCATTATGCTTATTCACTAGGCA
ACAAATATATTTTCAGACCTAGAAAAGCTGCAAATGTTACTGAATACAAGTATGTCCTCTTGTGTTTTAG
ACATTTATGAACTTTCCTTTATGTAATTTTCCAGAATCCTTGTCAGATTCTAATCATTGCTTTATAATTA
TAGTTATACTCATGGATTTGTAGTTGAGTATGAAAATATTTTTTAATGCATTTTATGACTTGCCAATTGA
TTGACAACGAATTCGTAATCATGTCATAGCTGTTTCCTGTGTGAAATTGTTATCCGCTCACAATTCCACA
CAACATACGAGCCGGAAGCATAAAGTGTAAAGCCTGGGGTGCCTAATGAGTGAGCTAACTCACATTAATT
GCGTTGCGCTCACTGCCCGCTTTCCAGTCGGGAAACCTGTCGTGCCAGCTGCATTAATGAATCGGCCAAC
GCGCGGGGAGAGGCGGTTTGCGTATTGGCTAGAGCAGCTTGCCAACATGGTGGAGCACGACACTCTCGTC
TACTCCAAGAATATCAAAGATACAGTCTCAGAAGACCAAAGGGCTATTGAGACTTTTCAACAAAGGGTAA
TATCGGGAAACCTCCTCGGATTCCATTGCCCAGCTATCTGTCACTTCATCAAAAGGACAGTAGAAAAGGA
AGGTGGCACCTACAAATGCCATCATTGCGATAAAGGAAAGGCTATCGTTCAAGATGCCTCTGCCGACAGT
GGTCCCAAAGATGGACCCCCACCCACGAGGAGCATCGTGGAAAAAGAAGACGTTCCAACCACGTCTTCAA
AGCAAGTGGATTGATGTGATATCTCCACTGACGTAAGGGATGACGCACAATCCCACTATCCTTCGCAAGA
CCCTTCCTCTATATAAGGAAGTTCATTTCATTTGGAGAGGACACGCTGAAATCACCAGTCTCTCTCTACA
AATCTATCTCTCTCGAGTCTACCATGAGCCCAGAACGACGCCCGGCCGACATCCGCCGTGCCACCGAGGC
GGACATGCCGGCGGTCTGCACCATCGTCAACCACTACATCGAGACAAGCACGGTCAACTTCCGTACCGAG
CCGCAGGAACCGCAGGAGTGGACGGACGACCTCGTCCGTCTGCGGGAGCGCTATCCCTGGCTCGTCGCCG
AGGTGGACGGCGAGGTCGCCGGCATCGCCTACGCGGGCCCCTGGAAGGCACGCAACGCCTACGACTGGAC
GGCCGAGTCGACCGTGTACGTCTCCCCCCGCCACCAGCGGACGGGACTGGGCTCCACGCTCTACACCCAC
CTGCTGAAGTCCCTGGAGGCACAGGGCTTCAAGAGCGTGGTCGCTGTCATCGGGCTGCCCAACGACCCGA
GCGTGCGCATGCACGAGGCGCTCGGATATGCCCCCCGCGGCATGCTGCGGGCGGCCGGCTTCAAGCACGG
GAACTGGCATGACGTGGGTTTCTGGCAGCTGGACTTCAGCCTGCCGGTACCGCCCCGTCCGGTCCTGCCC
GTCACCGAGATTTGACTCGAGTTTCTCCATAATAATGTGTGAGTAGTTCCCAGATAAGGGAATTAGGGTT
CCTATAGGGTTTCGCTCATGTGTTGAGCATATAAGAAACCCTTAGTATGTATTTGTATTTGTAAAATACT
TCTATCAATAAAATTTCTAATTCCTAAAACCAAAATCCAGTACTAAAATCCAGATCCCCCGAATTAATTC
GGCGTTAATTCAGTACATTAAAAACGTCCGCAATGTGTTATTAAGTTGTCTAAGCGTCAATTTGTTTACA
CCACAATATATCCTGCCACCAGCCAGCCAACAGCTCCCCGACCGGCAGCTCGGCACAAAATCACCACTCG
ATACAGGCAGCCCATCAGTCCGGGACGGCGTCAGCGGGAGAGCCGTTGTAAGGCGGCAGACTTTGCTCAT
GTTACCGATGCTATTCGGAAGAACGGCAACTAAGCTGCCGGGTTTGAAACACGGATGATCTCGCGGAGGG
TAGCATGTTGATTGTAACGATGACAGAGCGTTGCTGCCTGTGATCACCGCGGTTTCAAAATCGGCTCCGT
CGATACTATGTTATACGCCAACTTTGAAAACAACTTTGAAAAAGCTGTTTTCTGGTATTTAAGGTTTTAG
AATGCAAGGAACAGTGAATTGGAGTTCGTCTTGTTATAATTAGGGAAGGTGCGAATAAGCGGGGAAATTC
TTCTCGGCTGACTCAGTCATTTCATTTCTTCATGTTTGAGCCGATTTTTTCTCCCGTAAATGCCTTGAAT
CAGCCTATTTAGACCGTTTCTTCGCCATTTAAGGCGTTATCCCCAGTTTTTA
[978 nt withheld, positions 12653-13630]
GATGAACCCTGTTCTATGGCTCCAGATGACAAACATGATCTCATATCAGGGACTTGTTCGCACCTTCCTT
AGCTTCTTGGGGTATCTTTAAATACTGTAGAAAAGAGGAAGGAAATAATAAATGGCTAAAATGAGAATAT
CACCGGAATTGAAAAAACTGATCGAAAAATACCGCTGCGTAAAAGATACGGAAGGAATGTCTCCTGCTAA
GGTATATAAGCTGGTGGGAGAAAATGAAAACCTATATTTAAAAATGACGGACAGCCGGTATAAAGGGACC
ACCTATGATGTGGAACGGGAAAAGGACATGATGCTATGGCTGGAAGGAAAGCTGCCTGTTCCAAAGGTCC
TGCACTTTGAACGGCATGATGGCTGGAGCAATCTGCTCATGAGTGAGGCCGATGGCGTCCTTTGCTCGGA
AGAGTATGAAGATGAACAAAGCCCTGAAAAGATTATCGAGCTGTATGCGGAGTGCATCAGGCTCTTTCAC
TCCATCGACATATCGGATTGTCCCTATACGAATAGCTTAGACAGCCGCTTAGCCGAATTGGATTACTTAC
TGAATAACGATCTGGCCGATGTGGATTGCGAAAACTGGGAAGAAGACACTCCATTTAAAGATCCGCGCGA
GCTGTATGATTTTTTAAAGACGGAAAAGCCCGAAGAGGAACTTGTCTTTTCCCACGGCGACCTGGGAGAC
AGCAACATCTTTGTGAAAGATGGCAAAGTAAGTGGCTTTATTGATCTTGGGAGAAGCGGCAGGGCGGACA
AGTGGTATGACATTGCCTTCTGCGTCCGGTCGATCAGGGAGGATATCGGGGAAGAACAGTATGTCGAGCT
ATTTTTTGACTTACTGGGGATCAAGCCTGATTGGGAGAAAATAAAATATTATATTTTACTGGATGAATTG
TTTTAGTACCTAGAATGCATGACCAAAATCCCTTAACGTGAGTTTTCGTTCCACTGAGCGTCAGACCCCG
TAGAAAAGATCAAAGGATCTTCTTGAGATCCTTTTTTTCTGCGCGTAATCTGCTGCTTGCAAACAAAAAA
ACCACCGCTACCAGCGGTGGTTTGTTTGCCGGATCAAGAGCTACCAACTCTTTTTCCGAAGGTAACTGGC
TTCAGCAGAGCGCAGATACCAAATACTGTCCTTCTAGTGTAGCCGTAGTTAGGCCACCACTTCAAGAACT
CTGTAGCACCGCCTACATACCTCGCTCTGCTAATCCTGTTACCAGTGGCTGCTGCCAGTGGCGATAAGTC
GTGTCTTACCGGGTTGGACTCAAGACGATAGTTACCGGATAAGGCGCAGCGGTCGGGCTGAACGGGGGGT
TCGTGCACACAGCCCAGCTTGGAGCGAACGACCTACACCGAACTGAGATACCTACAGCGTGAGCTATGAG
AAAGCGCCACGCTTCCCGAAGGGAGAAAGGCGGACAGGTATCCGGTAAGCGGCAGGGTCGGAACAGGAGA
GCGCACGAGGGAGCTTCCAGGGGGAAACGCCTGGTATCTTTATAGTCCTGTCGGGTTTCGCCACCTCTGA
CTTGAGCGTCGATTTTTGTGATGCTCGTCAGGGGGGCGGAGCCTATGGAAAAACGCCAGCAACGCGGCCT
TTTTACGGTTCCTGGCCTTTTGCTGGCCTTTTGCTCACATGTTCTTTCCTGCGTTATCCCCTGATTCTGT
GGATAACCGTATTACCGCCTTTGAGTGAGCTGATACCGCTCGCCGCAGCCGAACGACCGAGCGCAGCGAG
TCAGTGAGCGAGGAAGCGGAAGAGCGCCTGATGCGGTATTTTCTCCTTACGCATCTGTGCGGTATTTCAC
ACCGCATATGGTGCACTCTCAGTACAATCTGCTCTGATGCCGCATAGTTAAGCCAGTATACACTCCGCTA
TCGCTACGTGACTGGGTCATGGCTGCGCCCCGACACCCGCCAACACCCGCTGACGCGCCCTGACGGGCTT
GTCTGCTCCCGGCATCCGCTTACAGACAAGCTGTGACCGTCTCCGGGAGCTGCATGTGTCAGAGGTTTTC
ACCGTCATCACCGAAACGCGCGAGGCAGGGTGCCTTGATGTGGGCGCCGGCGGTCGAGTGGCGACGGCGC
GGCTTGTCCGCGCCCTGGTAGATTGCCTGGCCGTAGGCCAGCCATTTTTGAGCGGCCAGCGGCCGCGATA
GGCCGACGCGAAGCGGCGGGGCGTAGGGAGCGCAGCGACCGAAGGGTAGGCGCTTTTTGCAGCTCTTCGG
CTGTGCGCTGGCCAGACAGTTATGCACAGGCCAGGCGGGTTTTAAGAGTTTTAATAAGTTTTAAAGAGTT
TTAGGCGGAAAAATCGCCTTTTTTCTCTTTTATATCAGTCACTTACATGTGTGACCGGTTCCCAATGTAC
GGCTTTGGGTTCCCAATGTACGGGTTCCGGTTCCCAATGTACGGCTTTGGGTTCCCAATGTACGTGCTAT
CCACAGGAAACAGACCTTTTCGACCTTTTTCCCCTGCTAGGGCAATTTGCCCTAGCATCTGCTCCGTACA
TTAGGAACCGGCGGATGCTTCGCCCTCGATCAGGTTGCGGTAGCGCATGACTAGGATCGGGCCAGCCTGC
CCCGCCTCCTCCTTCAAATCGTACTCCGGCAGGTCATTTGACCCGATCAGCTTGCGCACGGTGAAACAGA
ACTTCTTGAACTCTCCGGCGCTGCCACTGCGTTCGTAGATCGTCTTGAACAACCATCTGGCTTCTGCCTT
GCCTGCGGCGCGGCGTGCCAGGCGGTAGAGAAAACGGCCGATGCCGGGATCGATCAAAAAGTAATCGGGG
TGAACCGTCAGCACGTCCGGGTTCTTGCCTTCTGTGATCTCGCGGTACATCCAATCAGCTAGCTCGATCT
CGATGTACTCCGGCCGCCCGGTTTCGCTCTTTACGATCTTGTAGCGGCTAATCAAGGCTTCACCCTCGGA
TACCGTCACCAGGCGGCCGTTCTTGGCCTTCTTCGTACGCTGCATGGCAACGTGCGTGGTGTTTAACCGA
ATGCAGGTTTCTACCAGGTCGTCTTTCTGCTTTCCGCCATCGGCTCGCCGGCAGAACTTGAGTACGTCCG
CAACGTGTGGACGGAACACGCGGCCGGGCTTGTCTCCCTTCCCTTCCCGGTATCGGTTCATGGATTCGGT
TAGATGGGAAACCGCCATCAGTACCAGGTCGTAATCCCACACACTGGCCATGCCGGCCGGCCCTGCGGAA
ACCTCTACGTGCCCGTCTGGAAGCTCGTAGCGGATCACCTCGCCAGCTCGTCGGTCACGCTTCGACAGAC
GGAAAACGGCCACGTCCATGATGCTGCGACTATCGCGGGTGCCCACGTCATAGAGCATCGGAACGAAAAA
ATCTGGTTGCTCGTCGCCCTTGGGCGGCTTCCTAATCGACGGCGCACCGGCTGCCGGCGGTTGCCGGGAT
TCTTTGCGGATTCGATCAGCGGCCGCTTGCCACGATTCACCGGGGCGTGCTTCTGCCTCGATGCGTTGCC
GCTGGGCGGCCTGCGCGGCCTTCAACTTCTCCACCAGGTCATCACCCAGCGCCGCGCCGATTTGTACCGG
GCCGGATGGTTTGCGACCGCTCACGCCGATTCCTCGGGCTTGGGGGTTCCAGTGCCATTGCAGGGCCGGC
AGGCAACCCAGCCGCTTACGCCTGGCCAACCGCCCGTTCCTCCACACATGGGGCATTCCACGGCGTCGGT
GCCTGGTTGTTCTTGATTTTCCATGCCGCCTCCTTTAGCCGCTAAAATTCATCTACTCATTTATTCATTT
GCTCATTTACTCTGGTAGCTGCGCGATGTATTCAGATAGCAGCTCGGTAATGGTCTTGCCTTGGCGTACC
GCGTACATCTTCAGCTTGGTGTGATCCTCCGCCGGCAACTGAAAGTTGACCCGCTTCATGGCTGGCGTGT
CTGCCAGGCTGGCCAACGTTGCAGCCTTGCTGCTGCGTGCGCTCGGACGGCCGGCACTTAGCGTGTTTGT
GCTTTTGCTCATTTTCTCTTTACCTCATTAACTCAAATGAGTTTTGATTTAATTTCAGCGGCCAGCGCCT
GGACCTCGCGGGCAGCGTCGCCCTCGGGTTCTGATTCAAGAACGGTTGTGCCGGCGGCGGCAGTGCCTGG
GTAGCTCACGCGCTGCGTGATACGGGACTCAAGAATGGGCAGCTCGTACCCGGCCAGCGCCTCGGCAACC
TCACCGCCGATGCGCGTGCCTTTGATCGCCCGCGACACGACAAAGGCCGCTTGTAGCCTTCCATCCGTGA
CCTCAATGCGCTGCTTAACCAGCTCCACCAGGTCGGCGGTGGCCCATATGTCGTAAGGGCTTGGCTGCAC
CGGAATCAGCACGAAGTCGGCTGCCTTGATCGCGGACACAGCCAAGTCCGCCGCCTGGGGCGCTCCGTCG
ATCACTACGAAGTCGCGCCGGCCGATGGCCTTCACGTCGCGGTCAATCGTCGGGCGGTCGATGCCGACAA
CGGTTAGCGGTTGATCTTCCCGCACGGCCGCCCAATCGCGGGCACTGCCCTGGGGATCGGAATCGACTAA
CAGAACATCGGCCCCGGCGAGTTGCAGGGCGCGGGCTAGATGGGTTGCGATGGTCGTCTTGCCTGACCCG
CCTTTCTGGTTAAGTACAGCGATAACCTTCATGCGTTCCCCTTGCGTATTTGTTTATTTACTCATCGCAT
CATATACGCAGCGACCGCATGACGCAAGCTGTTTTACTCAAATACACATCACCTTTTTAGACGGCGGCGC
TCGGTTTCTTCAGCGGCCAAGCTGGCCGGCCAGGCCGCCAGCTTGGCATCAGACAAACCGGCCAGGATTT
CATGCAGCCGCACGGTTGAGACGTGCGCGGGCGGCTCGAACACGTACCCGGCCGCGATCATCTCCGCCTC
GATCTCTTCGGTAATGAAAAACGGTTCGTCCTGGCCGTCCTGGTGCGGTTTCATGCTTGTTCCTCTTGGC
GTTCATTCTCGGCGGCCGCCAGGGCGTCGGCCTCGGTCAATGCGTCCTCACGGAAGGCACCGCGCCGCCT
GGCCTCGGTGGGCGTCACTTCCTCGCTGCGCTCAAGTGCGCGGTACAGGGTCGAGCGATGCACGCCAAGC
AGTGCAGCCGCCTCTTTCACGGTGCGGCCTTCCTGGTCGATCAGCTCGCGGGCGTGCGCGATCTGTGCCG
GGGTGAGGGTAGGGCGGGGGCCAAACTTCACGCCTCGGGCCTTGGCGGCCTCGCGCCCGCTCCGGGTGCG
GTCGATGATTAGGGAACGCTCGAACTCGGCAATGCCGGCGAACACGGTCAACACCATGCGGCCGGCCGGC
GTGGTGGTGTCGGCCCACGGCTCTGCCAGGCTACGCAGGCCCGCGCCGGCCTCCTGGATGCGCTCGGCAA
TGTCCAGTAGGTCGCGGGTGCTGCGGGCCAGGCGGTCTAGCCTGGTCACTGTCACAACGTCGCCAGGGCG
TAGGTGGTCAAGCATCCTGGCCAGCTCCGGGCGGTCGCGCCTGGTGCCGGTGATCTTCTCGGAAAACAGC
TTGGTGCAGCCGGCCGCGTGCAGTTCGGCCCGTTGGTTGGTCAAGTCCTGGTCGTCGGTGCTGACGCGGG
CATAGCCCAGCAGGCCAGCGGCGGCGCTCTTGTTCATGGCGTAATGTCTCCGGTTCTAGTCGCAAGTATT
CTACTTTATGCGACTAAAACACGCGACAAGAAAACGCCAGGAAAAGGGCAGGGCGGCAGCCTGTCGCGTA
ACTTAGGACTTGTGCGACATGTCGTTTTCAGAAGACGGCTGCACTGAACGTCAGAAGCCGACTGCACTAT
AGCAGCGGAGGGGTTGGATCAAAGTACTTTGATCCCGAGGGGAACCCTGTGGTTGGCATGCACATACAAA
TGGACGAACGGATAAACCTTTTCACGCCCTTTTAAATATCCGATTATTCTAA
